>Addgene plasmid #22829 | pBT-6 | depositor full sequence | sequence record 10467 | Author sequence
AACGAATTCAAGCTTGATATCATTCAGGACGAGCCTCAGACTCCAGCGTAACTGGACTGAAAACAAACTA
AAGCGCCCTTGTGGCGCTTTAGTTTTGTTCCGCGGCCACCGGCTGGCTCGCTTCGCTCGGCCCGTGGACA
ACCCTGCTGGACAAGCTGATGGACAGGCTGCGCCTGCCCACGAGCTTGACCACAGGGATTGCCCACCGGC
TACCCAGCCTTCGACCACATACCCACCGGCTCCAACTGCGCGGCCTGCGGCCTTGCCCCATCAATTTTTT
TAATTTTCTCTGGGGAAAAGCCTCCGGCCTGCGGCCTGCGCGCTTCGCTTGCCGGTTGGACACCAAGTGG
AAGGCGGGTCAAGGCTCGCGCAGCGACCGCGCAGCGGCTTGGCCTTGACGCGCCTGGAACGACCCAAGCC
TATGCGAGTGGGGGCAGTCGAAGGCGAAGCCCGCCCGCCTGCCCCCCGAGCCTCACGGCGGCGAGTGCGG
GGGTTCCAAGGGGGCAGCGCCACCTTGGGCAAGGCCGAAGGCCGCGCAGTCGATCAACAAGCCCCGGAGG
GGCCACTTTTTGCCGGAGGGGGAGCCGCGCCGAAGGCGTGGGGGAACCCCGCAGGGGTGCCCTTCTTTGG
GCACCAAAGAACTAGATATAGGGCGAAATGCGAAAGACTTAAAAATCAACAACTTAAAAAAGGGGGGTAC
GCAACAGCTCATTGCGGCACCCCCCGCAATAGCTCATTGCGTAGGTTAAAGAAAATCTGTAATTGACTGC
CACTTTTACGCAACGCATAATTGTTGTCGCGCTGCCGAAAAGTTGCAGCTGATTGCGCATGGTGCCGCAA
CCGTGCGGCACCCTACCGCATGGAGATAAGCATGGCCACGCAGTCCAGAGAAATCGGCATTCAAGCCAAG
AACAAGCCCGGTCACTGGGTGCAAACGGAACGCAAAGCGCATGAGGCGTGGGCCGGGCTTATTGCGAGGA
AACCCACGGCGGCAATGCTGCTGCATCACCTCGTGGCGCAGATGGGCCACCAGAACGCCGTGGTGGTCAG
CCAGAAGACACTTTCCAAGCTCATCGGACGTTCTTTGCGGACGGTCCAATACGCAGTCAAGGACTTGGTG
GCCGAGCGCTGGATCTCCGTCGTGAAGCTCAACGGCCCCGGCACCGTGTCGGCCTACGTGGTCAATGACC
GCGTGGCGTGGGGCCAGCCCCGCGACCAGTTGCGCCTGTCGGTGTTCAGTGCCGCCGTGGTGGTTGATCA
CGACGACCAGGACGAATCGCTGTTGGGGCATGGCGACCTGCGCCGCATCCCGACCCTGTATCCGGGCGAG
CAGCAACTACCGACCGGCCCCGGCGAGGAGCCGCCCAGCCAGCCCGGCATTCCGGGCATGGAACCAGACC
TGCCAGCCTTGACCGAAACGGAGGAATGGGAACGGCGCGGGCAGCAGCGCCTGCCGATGCCCGATGAGCC
GTGTTTTCTGGACGATGGCGAGCCGTTGGAGCCGCCGACACGGGTCACGCTGCCGCGCCGGTAGTACGTA
AGAGGTTCCAACTTTCACCATAATGAAATAAGATCACTACCGGGCGTATTTTTTGAGTTATCGAGATTTT
CAGGAGCTAAGGAAGCTAAAATGGAAGAACAAAGCGTGAACATGGCGCGATTGAAGGGGGAGGTTTTGCC
CGCCCTCTTCGCGTCGCCGGCGACGATTGGCGAGTACGGGGCCGGCATCGACGGGGCGGATTCCCTCAAC
GAGCTGTCGAATCTGATGGAGCACGGCGCAGTTGCCGCGCTGGCCGACAAAATCAGCCAGATCGTGGCGA
AGCTGGCCGACGCGGACCCCCGCAAGATCGCGGAAAAGCCTACCTGGTTCGAGAAGATGCTTGGCCGTGA
GGTTGAACGCCAGGTGAGGTATCAGGTCGCCCGCAAGACGCTCGACCAGTTGCTGGACGAAGCCGAGGGC
GTAGCGCAGCGCGTGCGGGACACGTTGCGCGCCTTGGATGACATGCTCAATACGCATGAGGCCGAGGTAG
ACCGGCTCAGAGCCTACATTCAAGCCGGGCGCGAGTTCCTGGACGAGAACCCCGAGGCCGGCGCGGCCAA
GGCCGGCGTGATCGAGTTCGACAAGCCGCGCGAACGCTTCGCGCGCAAGCTCGCCAACCTGGCAACCCTC
ATGGCGTCCCATGAAATGAGCGTCACTCAGATGAAGCTCACGCGGGCGCAGGCCGTGGACATGCTGGACC
GCTTCTCTGAAACGGCATCCGTCCTGGTGCCCGTCTGGCGTCAGCACACCCTCGCGCTCATCACCACCAA
GAACATGAATCCGGCAATGGTCGCCGAGGCGGCCAAAGCTCACCAGGCGCTCATGCGGAGCCTTTCGCAG
AGCCTGGAAGGCATCAACCAATAACACGGCGGGAGAACCCTATGAACGCACTGAAAACGACGCACGACGC
CAAGGCCCCTATCGTCGCCTTCGACATGACCCCGGCAACCCTGCGCGAGCTGGGCTTGCAGGAAAGCGAC
GTGCCGGAAGTCCATGCGGTCGCGCAGCGGATCGAGGTCGGCAGTCCGCAGACCGTTGCCGAGTTCGGCC
GCGACGTGGCCGAGCACACGTCCCGCTACGCCGATAGCCTGCTGGACCAGGTGCGCAACAGCGACCTGGA
CGAAGCAGGCGAGAAACTGACCCAGGTTGTCGCCAAGGCCCGTTCCCTGAACGTCGGCCCTTTGTCCGAC
AACCGTTCCCGCCTGCCCCTGATTGGCCCGCTGATCGACCGCTTCCGCGTCCGTTCGACGGGCTTCATGG
CGCGCTTCGACACGACCCGCGAGCAGATCGAACACCTGGTCAGCGAAGTGCAGACCACCCAGCAAGGCAT
CGCGCAGCGCAATGCCTCGCTCGACGAAATGTTCGCAGCCGTGCGCGAGGAACACCGCCTTCTTGGCGTC
CACATCGCGGCCGGCAAGGTCCGCCTTGCCGAGCTGCGCGAGCAGGCCGAGGGTCTGCGCGGCAATGTCG
GGAACGACCCGGGCCGCGTGCAGGAGCTGGCCGACCTCGATGCGATGGTTGCCAACCTGGACAAGCGCAT
CGGCGACCTGATCGCCTTGCAACATTCGGCCATGCAGAGCCTGCCGACCATCCGCATGATCCAGGCCAAC
AACCAGATGCTGGTCGATAAATTCCACACCATCCGCGAAATCACCGTGCCGGCGTGGAAGCGGCAATTCA
TGCTGGCCTTGAGCCTCAACGAGCAGAAGAACGCCGTCGAACTGGCCACGGCCATCGACGACACCACCAA
CGACCTGATGAAGCGCAATGCGGCCCTGCTGCATCGCACGTCCGTCGAGACGGCGAAGGAGAACCAACGC
CTGGTGATCGACGTGGACACGCTCAAGCAGGTTCAGACGACGCTCATCAAGACCGTCGAGGACGTTATTC
GCATCCAGCAGGAAGGCGTGCAGAAGCGCAAGGATGCCGAGAAGCAGATCGCCGCAATGCGTGGCGATCT
TCAAGCCAAGCTGACCCGCCAGCCCGTGCGCGAGCTGGCCCAACAGGAGTCCGTATGAATGCCACAAACA
CCGATGTTTTCGCCCAGGTAGGCGGCCTCGAGGCCCGAGGCGCGAAGATGAAGAAGCGGGGCACCCGCTT
CCTCATCGCGGCGCTGGCAGTCCTTGCCATTGCCGGGATCGGGGCAGTAACGGGATGGGCGATCAGCCCG
AGCGCGACGCCCGGAAGCATTGACGTGCCGCAGGTGCTGGCATCGACATTCAGCGACCAGGTGCCGGGCA
GTGAGGGCGGCGGCCTGGGTGGCGGCCTGCCCTTCACTTCGGCCGTCGGGGCATTCACGGACTTCATGGC
GGGGCCGGCAATTTTTACCTTGGGCATTCTTGGCATAGTGGTCGCGGGTGCCGTGCTCGTGTTCGGGGGT
GAATTCTGCGGGTTCGTGCGATCCGTCTGCATGATGGTGATAGCCGTCAGCATGATTTTCGTGTCGTCGA
ACTTGGTGAAGGGCATTCTCGGCGGCGATCACGACGCCGGCCCTGCGGAGCCTTCGCCGCGTGCGCGATT
CATGGCGGCCGTGGAGGCCAAGGATTTCGCGCGAGTGCAAGAGCTGATCGAGGCGCGTGGAGCCAAGTCG
GCGGCTGATTATGTCCTTGCGCAGCTCGCCGTGGCCGAAGGTCTGGACCGCAAGCCTGGTGCGCGCGTCG
TGGTCGGGAAAGCGGCGGGCAGCATGGCAATGCCGCCTGCGGCGCTGGGTTTTACGCCAAGGGGAGAAGC
GGCATACGCCATCGAGCGGTCAGCCTATGGTGAGCCGAGGTCCAGCATTGCGAAGCAGTACCAGCAGGAA
TGGAACCGGAAGGCGGCGACCTGGTGGGCGATGGCCGGTGTGGCCGGCATCATCGGCGCGATCCTGGCGG
CGGCGGCAACCGGCTTTGTTGGGCTGGCAGTGTCGATCCGCAACCGAGTGAAGCGCGTGCGCGACCTGTT
GGTGATGGAGCCGGGTGCAGAGCCATAAGGGATCCCCCTCAAGTCAAAAGCCTCCGGTCGGAGGCTTTTG
ACTTTCTGCTATGGAGGTCAGGTATGATTTAAATGGTCAGTATTGAGCGATATCTAGAGAATTCGTC
Features (pLannotate 1.2.2; 8 found; start..end, strand, type, name):
     60..96      -  terminator     soxR terminator: bidirectional E. coli soxR transcription terminator
    102..871     +  rep_origin     pBBR1 oriV: replication origin of the broad-host-range plasmid pBBR1 from Bordetella bronchiseptica; requires the pBBR1 Rep protein for replication
    872..1534    +  CDS            pBBR1 Rep: replication protein for the broad-host-range plasmid pBBR1 from Bordetella bronchiseptica
   1536..1630    +  promoter       cat promoter (fragment): promoter of the E. coli cat gene encoding chloramphenicol acetyltransferase
   1631..2401    +  CDS            klaA: KLAA_ECOLX - Also known as kilA. Protein predicted: Swiss-Prot protein existence level 4. Belongs to the kla operon, which is associated with cryptic tellurite resistance, and IncW plasmid fertility inhibition. From Escherichia coli.
   2422..3555    +  CDS            klaB: KLAB_ECOLX - Also known as telA. Protein inferred from homology: Swiss-Prot protein existence level 3. Belongs to the kla operon, which is associated with cryptic tellurite resistance, and IncW plasmid fertility inhibition. From Escherichia coli.
   3555..4505    +  CDS            klaC: KLAC_ECOLX - Also known as telB. Protein predicted: Swiss-Prot protein existence level 4. Belongs to the kla operon, which is associated with cryptic tellurite resistance, and IncW plasmid fertility inhibition. From Escherichia coli.
   4522..4553    -  terminator     tonB terminator: bidirectional E. coli tonB-P14 transcription terminator
