[The description below was written by a language model from this plasmid's Addgene catalogue record and pLannotate feature annotations shown in this document.]
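Description:
pBT-6 is a 4,617 bp empty bacterial cloning backbone built for constructing genomic libraries that can be maintained stably across a range of bacterial hosts. Replication depends on the pBBR1 system from Bordetella bronchiseptica. The plasmid carries both the pBBR1 oriV and the adjacent Rep protein coding sequence that the origin requires, so it is self-sufficient for replication and has the broad host range of pBBR1-derived vectors. The record lists the copy number as unknown, and the plasmid is propagated in a standard E. coli cloning strain.

Selection is unusual in that it relies on tellurite resistance rather than a conventional antibiotic marker. Directly downstream of the Rep gene, a fragment of the cat promoter sits in front of the three genes of the kla operon, klaA (kilA), klaB (telA) and klaC (telB), all in the same orientation. This arrangement suggests that the cat promoter fragment drives the operon, which is associated with tellurite resistance. No other resistance gene is annotated.

Two bidirectional transcription terminators, from soxR and tonB, lie at either end of the replication and resistance block. They flank the short unannotated region that spans the sequence junction. The feature table does not mark the cloning sites, but this region is the likely location of the XbaI and EcoRV sites listed for restriction cloning, where the terminators would insulate inserts from vector transcription and the vector from insert transcription. No promoter dedicated to insert expression is annotated, which fits a library vector in which cloned genomic fragments depend on their own regulatory signals. The depositor notes a single-base gap between the repository's quality-control sequence and the submitted sequence, which is not thought to affect function.
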