Addgene plasmid #22829: pBT-6
Purpose: (Empty Backbone)
Depositing lab: Ryan Gill. Depositing organization: University of Colorado, Boulder. Publication: Broad host range vectors for stable genomic library construction. Lynch MD, Gill RT. Biotechnol Bioeng. 2006 May 5. 94(1):151-8. 10.1002/bit.20836 PubMed 16496398.
Backbone
  Vector backbone: pBT-6
  Backbone size (bp): 4617
  Vector type: Bacterial Expression
Growth in bacteria
  Bacterial resistance: Tellurite
  Growth temperature: 37°C
  Growth strain: DH5alpha
  Copy number: Unknown
Gene/Insert
  Gene/Insert name: None
  Cloning method: Restriction Enzyme; 5′ cloning site XbaI (unknown if destroyed); 3′ cloning site EcoRV (unknown if destroyed)
  Sequencing primers: 5′ aaatggtcag tattgagcga
Terms and licenses: Academic/Nonprofit Terms; Industry Terms: Not Available to Industry
Depositor comments: Addgene's QC sequence shows a 1bp gap with the depositor's provided sequence. The lab does not believe this affects the plasmid activity.
How to cite: pBT-6 was a gift from Ryan Gill (Addgene plasmid # 22829 ; http://n2t.net/addgene:22829 ; RRID:Addgene_22829)
