>Addgene plasmid #22829 | pBT-6 | addgene partial sequence | sequence record 28836 | 22829 with pBMT-1-5 5'-aaatggtcagtattgagcga
GATTCAGCTTGATATCATTCAGGACGAGCCTCAGACTCCAGCGTAACTGGACTGAAAACAAACTAAAGCG
CCCTTGTGGCGCTTTAGTTTTGTTCCGCGGCCACCGGCTGGCTCGCTTCGCTCGGCCCGTGGACAACCCT
GCTGGACAAGCTGATGGACAGGCTGCGCCTGCCCACGAGCTTGACCACAGGGATTGCCCACCGGCTACCC
AGCCTTCGACCACATACCCACCGGCTCCAACTGCGCGGCCTGCGGCCTTGCCCCATCAATTTTTTTAATT
TTCTCTGGGGAAAAGCCTCCGGCCTGCGGCCTGCGCGCTTCGCTTGCCGGTTGGACACCAAGTGGAAGGC
GGGTCAAGGCTCGCGCAGCGACCGCGCAGCGGCTTGGCCTTGACGCGCCTGGAACGACCCAAGCCTATGC
GAGTGGGGGCAGTCGAAGGGCGAAGCCCGCCCGCCTGCCCCCCGAGCCTCACGGCGGCGAGTGCGGGGGT
TCCAAGGGGGCAGCGCCACCTTGGGCAAGGCCGAAGGCCGCGCAGTCGATCAACAAGCCCCGGAGGGGCC
ACTTTTTGCCGGAGGGGGAGCCGCGCCGAAGGCGTGGGGGAACCCCGCAGGGGTGCCCTTC
